>Addgene plasmid #130663 | pC0096 RESCUE truncation (Cas13 delta 892-1095) | addgene full sequence | sequence record 255010 | Addgene NGS Result
GACATTGATTATTGACTAGTTATTAATAGTAATCAATTACGGGGTCATTAGTTCATAGCCCATATATGGA
GTTCCGCGTTACATAACTTACGGTAAATGGCCCGCCTGGCTGACCGCCCAACGACCCCCGCCCATTGACG
TCAATAATGACGTATGTTCCCATAGTAACGCCAATAGGGACTTTCCATTGACGTCAATGGGTGGAGTATT
TACGGTAAACTGCCCACTTGGCAGTACATCAAGTGTATCATATGCCAAGTACGCCCCCTATTGACGTCAA
TGACGGTAAATGGCCCGCCTGGCATTATGCCCAGTACATGACCTTATGGGACTTTCCTACTTGGCAGTAC
ATCTACGTATTAGTCATCGCTATTACCATGGTGATGCGGTTTTGGCAGTACATCAATGGGCGTGGATAGC
GGTTTGACTCACGGGGATTTCCAAGTCTCCACCCCATTGACGTCAATGGGAGTTTGTTTTGGCACCAAAA
TCAACGGGACTTTCCAAAATGTCGTAACAACTCCGCCCCATTGACGCAAATGGGCGGTAGGCGTGTACGG
TGGGAGGTCTATATAAGCAGAGCTCTCTGGCTAACTAGAGAACCCACTGCTTACTGGCTTATCGAAATTA
ATACGACTCACTATAGGGAGACCCAAGCTGGCTAGCGTTTAAACTTAAGCTTGCCACCATGGAGAAGCCC
CTGCTGCCTAACGTGTATACCCTGAAGCACAAGTTCTTTTGGGGCGCCTTCCTGAATATCGCCCGGCACA
ACGCCTTTATCACCATCTGCCACATCAATGAGCAGCTGGGCCTGAAAACCCCCAGCAACGACGATAAGAT
CGTGGACGTGGTGTGCGAGACATGGAACAATATCCTGAACAATGACCACGATCTGCTGAAGAAGTCCCAG
CTGACCGAGCTGATCCTGAAGCACTTCCCTTTTCTGACAGCCATGTGCTACCACCCCCCTAAGAAGGAGG
GCAAGAAGAAGGGCCACCAGAAGGAGCAGCAGAAGGAGAAGGAGAGCGAGGCACAGTCCCAGGCAGAGGC
CCTGAACCCATCCAAGCTGATCGAGGCCCTGGAGATCCTGGTGAATCAGCTGCACTCTCTGGCGAACTAC
TATAGCGCCTATAAGCACAAGAAGCCCGACGCCGAGAAGGATATCTTCAAGCACCTGTATAAGGCCTTCG
ACGCCTCTCTGAGAATGGTGAAGGAGGATTATAAGGCCCACTTCACCGTGAATCTGACAAGGGACTTTGC
CCACCTGAACCGCAAGGGCAAGAACAAGCAGGACAATCCCGACTTCAACAGATACAGATTCGAGAAGGAT
GGCTTCTTTACCGAGTCTGGCCTGCTGTTCTTTACAAATCTGTTTCTGGACAAGAGGGATGCCTATTGGA
TGCTGAAGAAGGTGTCCGGCTTCAAGGCCTCTCACAAGCAGCGCGAGAAGATGACCACAGAGGTGTTTTG
CAGGAGCCGCATCCTGCTGCCCAAGCTGAGGCTGGAGTCCCGCTACGACCACAACCAGATGCTGCTGGAT
ATGCTGTCTGAGCTGAGCAGATGTCCTAAGCTGCTGTATGAGAAGCTGAGCGAGGAGAATAAGAAGCACT
TCCAGGTGGAGGCCGACGGCTTTCTGGATGAGATCGAGGAGGAGCAGAACCCATTCAAGGACACCCTGAT
CCGGCACCAGGATAGATTCCCCTACTTTGCCCTGAGGTATCTGGACCTGAATGAGTCCTTCAAGTCTATC
CGCTTTCAGGTGGATCTGGGCACATACCACTATTGTATCTACGACAAGAAGATCGGCGATGAGCAGGAGA
AGAGGCACCTGACCCGCACACTGCTGTCCTTCGGCCGGCTGCAGGACTTTACCGAGATCAACAGACCCCA
GGAGTGGAAGGCCCTGACCAAGGACCTGGATTACAAGGAGACATCCAATCAGCCTTTCATCTCTAAGACC
ACACCACACTATCACATCACCGACAACAAGATCGGCTTTCGGCTGGGCACAAGCAAGGAGCTGTACCCCT
CCCTGGAGATCAAGGATGGCGCCAATAGAATCGCCAAGTACCCTTATAACTCCGGCTTCGTGGCCCACGC
CTTTATCTCTGTGCACGAGCTGCTGCCTCTGATGTTCTACCAGCACCTGACCGGCAAGAGCGAGGACCTG
CTGAAGGAGACAGTGCGGCACATCCAGAGAATCTATAAGGACTTCGAGGAGGAGCGGATCAATACCATCG
AGGATCTGGAGAAGGCAAACCAGGGCAGACTGCCACTGGGAGCCTTTCCCAAGCAGATGCTGGGCCTGCT
GCAGAATAAGCAGCCTGATCTGTCCGAGAAGGCCAAGATCAAGATCGAGAAGCTGATCGCCGAGACAAAG
CTGCTGTCTCACAGGCTGAACACAAAGCTGAAGAGCTCCCCAAAGCTGGGCAAGCGGAGAGAGAAGCTGA
TCAAGACAGGCGTGCTGGCCGACTGGCTGGTGAAGGATTTCATGCGCTTTCAGCCCGTGGCCTACGACGC
CCAGAATCAGCCTATCAAGTCTAGCAAGGCCAACTCCACCGAGTTCTGGTTTATCAGGCGCGCCCTGGCC
CTGTACGGAGGAGAGAAGAATAGGCTGGAGGGCTATTTCAAGCAGACCAACCTGATCGGCAACACAAATC
CACACCCCTTCCTGAACAAGTTTAATTGGAAGGCCTGCAGGAATCTGGTGGATTTCTACCAGCAGTATCT
GGAGCAGCGCGAGAAGTTTCTGGAGGCCATCAAGAACCAGCCATGGGAGCCCTACCAGTATTGCCTGCTG
CTGAAGATCCCTAAGGAGAACAGGAAGAATCTGGTGAAGGGATGGGAGCAGGGAGGAATCTCTCTGCCAC
GGGGCCTGTTTACCGAGGCCATCAGAGAGACACTGTCTGAGGACCTGATGCTGAGCAAGCCAATCCGCAA
GGAGATCAAGAAGCACGGCCGGGTGGGCTTCATCAGCAGAGCCATCACCCTGTACTTTAAGGAGAAGTAT
CAGGATAAGCACCAGAGCTTCTACAATCTGTCCTATAAGCTGGAGGCAAAGGCACCACTGCTGAAGCGGG
AGGAGCACTACGAGTATTGGCAGCAGAACAAGCCTCAGTCTCCAACCGAGAGCCAGAGGCTGGAGCTGCA
CACAAGCGACCGCTGGAAGGATTACCTGCTGTATAAGAGATGGCAGCACCTGGAGAAGAAGCTGCGGCTG
TACCGGAATCAGGACGTGATGCTGTGGCTGATGACCCTGGAGCTGACAAAGAACCACTTCAAGGAGCTGA
ACCTGAATTATCACCAGCTGAAGCTGGAGAATCTGGCCGTGAACGTGCAGGAGGCCGATGCCAAGCTGAA
CCCTGGATCCAGCCTCCAAAAAAAGTTGGAGGAATTAGAACTAGGATCCCAGCTGCATTTACCGCAGGTT
TTAGCTGACGCTGTCTCACGCCTGGTCATAGGTAAGTTTGGTGACCTGACCGACAACTTCTCCTCCCCTC
ACGCTCGCAGAATAGGTCTGGCTGGAGTCGTCATGACAACAGGCACAGATGTTAAAGATGCCAAGGTGAT
ATGTGTTTCTACAGGATCTAAATGTATTAATGGTGAATACCTAAGTGATCGTGGCCTTGCATTAAATGAC
TGCCATGCAGAAATAGTATCTCGGAGATCCTTGCTCAGATTTCTTTATACACAACTTGAGCTTTACTTAA
ATAACGAGGATGATCAAAAAAGATCCATCTTTCAGAAATCAGAGCGAGGGGGGTTTAGGCTGAAGGAGAA
TATACAGTTTCATCTGTACATCAGCACCTCTCCCTGTGGAGATGCCAGAATCTTCTCACCACATGAGGCA
ATCCTGGAAGAACCAGCAGATAGACACCCAAATCGTAAAGCAAGAGGACAGCTACGGACCAAAATAGAGG
CTGGTCAGGGGACGATTCCAGTGCGCAACAATGCGAGCATCCAAACGTGGGACGGGGTGCTGCAAGGGGA
GCGGCTGCTCACCATGTCCTGCAGTGACAAGATTGCACGCTGGAACGTGGTGGGCATCCAGGGATCACTG
CTCAGCATTTTCGTGGAGCCCATTTACTTCTCGAGCATCATCCTGGGCAGCCTTTACCACGGGGACCACC
TTTCCAGGGCCATGTACCAGCGGATCTCCAACATAGAGGACCTGCCACCTCTCTACACCCTCAACAAGCC
TTTGCTCACAGGCATCAGCAATGCAGAAGCACGGCAGCCAGGGAAGGCCCCCATATTCAGTGTCAACTGG
ACGGTAGGCGACTCCGCTATTGAGGTCATCAACGCCACGACTGGGAAGGGAGAGCTGGGCCGCGCGTCCC
GCCTGTGTAAGCACGCGTTGTACTGTCGCTGGATGCGTGTGCACGGCAAGGTTCCCTCCCACTTACTACG
CTCCAAGATTACCAAGCCCAACGTGTACCATGAGACAAAGCTGGCGGCAAAGGAGTACCAGGCCGCCAAG
GCGCGTCTGTTCACAGCCTTCATCAAGGCGGGGCTGGGGGCCTGGGTGGAGAAGCCCACCGAGCAGGACC
AGTTCTCACTCACGTAAGCGGCCGCTCGAGTCTAGAGGGCCCATTTAAACCCGCTGATCAGCCTCGACTG
TGCCTTCTAGTTGCCAGCCATCTGTTGTTTGCCCCTCCCCCGTGCCTTCCTTGACCCTGGAAGGTGCCAC
TCCCACTGTCCTTTCCTAATAAAATGAGGAAATTGCATCGCATTGTCTGAGTAGGTGTCATTCTATTCTG
GGGGGTGGGGTGGGGCAGGACAGCAAGGGGGAGGATTGGGAAGACAATAGCAGGCATGCTGGGGATGCGG
TGGGCTCTATGGCTTCTGAGGCGGAAAGAACCAGCTGGGGCTCTAGGGGGTATCCCC
[124 nt withheld, positions 4888-5011]
C
[91 nt withheld, positions 5013-5103]
A
[49 nt withheld, positions 5105-5153]
CCTTTGACGTTGGAGTCCACGTTCTTT
[37 nt withheld, positions 5181-5217]
ACCCTATCTCGGTCTATTCTTTTGATTTATAAGGGATTTTGCCGATTTCGGCCTATTGGTTAAAAAATGA
GCTGATTTAACAAAAATTTAACGCGAATTAATTCTGTGGAATGTGTGTCAGTTAGGGTGTGGAAAGTCCC
CAGGCTCCCCAGCAGGCAGAAGTATGCAAAGCATGCATCTCAATTAGTCAGCAACCAGGTGTGGAAAGTC
CCCAGGCTCCCCAGCAGGCAGAAGTATGCAAAGCATGCATCTCAATTAGTCAGCAACCATAGTCCCGCCC
CTAACTCCGCCCATCCCGCCCCTAACTCCGCCCAGTTCCGCCCATTCTCCGCCCCATGGCTGACTAATTT
TTTTTATTTATGCAGAGGCCGAGGCCGCCTCTGCCTCTGAGCTATTCCAGAAGTAGTGAGGAGGCTTTTT
TGGAGGCCTAGGCTTTTGCAAAAAGCTCCCGGGAGCTTGTATATCCATTTTCGGATCTGATCAAGAGACA
GGATGAGGATCGTTTCGCATGATTGAACAAGATGGATTGCACGCAGGTTCTCCGGCCGCTTGGGTGGAGA
GGCTATTCGGCTATGACTGGGCACAACAGACAATCGGCTGCTCTGATGCCGCCGTGTTCCGGCTGTCAGC
GCAGGGGCGCCCGGTTCTTTTTGTCAAGACCGACCTGTCCGGTGCCCTGAATGAACTGCAGGACGAGGCA
GCGCGGCTATCGTGGCTGGCCACGACGGGCGTTCCTTGCGCAGCTGTGCTCGACGTTGTCACTGAAGCGG
GAAGGGACTGGCTGCTATTGGGCGAAGTGCCGGGGCAGGATCTCCTGTCATCTCACCTTGCTCCTGCCGA
GAAAGTATCCATCATGGCTGATGCAATGCGGCGGCTGCATACGCTTGATCCGGCTACCTGCCCATTCGAC
CACCAAGCGAAACATCGCATCGAGCGAGCACGTACTCGGATGGAAGCCGGTCTTGTCGATCAGGATGATC
TGGACGAAGAGCATCAGGGGCTCGCGCCAGCCGAACTGTTCGCCAGGCTCAAGGCGCGCATGCCCGACGG
CGAGGATCTCGTCGTGACCCATGGCGATGCCTGCTTGCCGAATATCATGGTGGAAAATGGCCGCTTTTCT
GGATTCATCGACTGTGGCCGGCTGGGTGTGGCGGACCGCTATCAGGACATAGCGTTGGCTACCCGTGATA
TTGCTGAAGAGCTTGGCGGCGAATGGGCTGACCGCTTCCTCGTGCTTTACGGTATCGCCGCTCCCGATTC
GCAGCGCATCGCCTTCTATCGCCTTCTTGACGAGTTCTTCTGAGCGGGACTCTGGGGTTCGAAATGACCG
ACCAAGCGACGCCCAACCTGCCATCACGAGATTTCGATTCCACCGCCGCCTTCTATGAAAGGTTGGGCTT
CGGAATCGTTTTCCGGGACGCCGGCTGGATGATCCTCCAGCGCGGGGATCTCATGCTGGAGTTCTTCGCC
CACCCCAACTTGTTTATTGCAGCTTATAATGGTTACAAATAAAGCAATAGCATCACAAATTTCACAAATA
AAGCATTTTTTTCACTGCATTCTAGTTGTGGTTTGTCCAAACTCATCAATGTATCTTATCATGTCTGTAT
ACCGTCGACCTCTAGCTAGAGCTTGGCGTAATCATGGTCATAGCTGTTTCCTGTGTGAAATTGTTATCCG
CTCACAATTCCACACAACATACGAGCCGGAAGCATAAAGTGTAAAGCCTGGGGTGCCTAATGAGTGAGCT
AACTCACATTAATTGCGTTGCGCTCACTGCCCGCTTTCCAGTCGGGAAACCTGTCGTGCCAGCTGCATTA
ATGAATCGGCCAACGCGCGGGGAGAGGCGGTTTGCGTATTGGGCGCTCTTCCGCTTCCTCGCTCACTGAC
TCGCTGCGCTCGGTCGTTCGGCTGCGGCGAGCGGTATCAGCTCACTCAAAGGCGGTAATACGGTTATCCA
CAGAATCAGGGGATAACGCAGGAAAGAACATGTGAGCAAAAGGCCAGCAAAAGGCCAGGAACCGTAAAAA
GGCCGCGTTGCTGGCGTTTTTCCATAGGCTCCGCCCCCCTGACGAGCATCACAAAAATCGACGCTCAAGT
CAGAGGTGGCGAAACCCGACAGGACTATAAAGATACCAGGCGTTTCCCCCTGGAAGCTCCCTCGTGCGCT
CTCCTGTTCCGACCCTGCCGCTTACCGGATACCTGTCCGCCTTTCTCCCTTCGGGAAGCGTGGCGCTTTC
TCATAGCTCACGCTGTAGGTATCTCAGTTCGGTGTAGGTCGTTCGCTCCAAGCTGGGCTGTGTGCACGAA
CCCCCCGTTCAGCCCGACCGCTGCGCCTTATCCGGTAACTATCGTCTTGAGTCCAACCCGGTAAGACACG
ACTTATCGCCACTGGCAGCAGCCACTGGTAACAGGATTAGCAGAGCGAGGTATGTAGGCGGTGCTACAGA
GTTCTTGAAGTGGTGGCCTAACTACGGCTACACTAGAAGAACAGTATTTGGTATCTGCGCTCTGCTGAAG
CCAGTTACCTTCGGAAAAAGAGTTGGTAGCTCTTGATCCGGCAAACAAACCACCGCTGGTAGCGGTGGTT
TTTTTGTTTGCAAGCAGCAGATTACGCGCAGAAAAAAAGGATCTCAAGAAGATCCTTTGATCTTTTCTAC
GGGGTCTGACGCTCAGTGGAACGAAAACTCACGTTAAGGGATTTTGGTCATGAGATTATCAAAAAGGATC
TTCACCTAGATCCTTTTAAATTAAAAATGAAGTTTTAAATCAATCTAAAGTATATATGAGTAAACTTGGT
CTGACAGTTACCAATGCTTAATCAGTGAGGCACCTATCTCAGCGATCTGTCTATTTCGTTCATCCATAGT
TGCCTGACTCCCCGTCGTGTAGATAACTACGATACGGGAGGGCTTACCATCTGGCCCCAGTGCTGCAATG
ATACCGCGAGACCCACGCTCACCGGCTCCAGATTTATCAGCAATAAACCAGCCAGCCGGAAGGGCCGAGC
GCAGAAGTGGTCCTGCAACTTTATCCGCCTCCATCCAGTCTATTAATTGTTGCCGGGAAGCTAGAGTAAG
TAGTTCGCCAGTTAATAGTTTGCGCAACGTTGTTGCCATTGCTACAGGCATCGTGGTGTCACGCTCGTCG
TTTGGTATGGCTTCATTCAGCTCCGGTTCCCAACGATCAAGGCGAGTTACATGATCCCCCATGTTGTGCA
AAAAAGCGGTTAGCTCCTTCGGTCCTCCGATCGTTGTCAGAAGTAAGTTGGCCGCAGTGTTATCACTCAT
GGTTATGGCAGCACTGCATAATTCTCTTACTGTCATGCCATCCGTAAGATGCTTTTCTGTGACTGGTGAG
TACTCAACCAAGTCATTCTGAGAATAGTGTATGCGGCGACCGAGTTGCTCTTGCCCGGCGTCAATACGGG
ATAATACCGCGCCACATAGCAGAACTTTAAAAGTGCTCATCATTGGAAAACGTTCTTCGGGGCGAAAACT
CTCAAGGATCTTACCGCTGTTGAGATCCAGTTCGATGTAACCCACTCGTGCACCCAACTGATCTTCAGCA
TCTTTTACTTTCACCAGCGTTTCTGGGTGAGCAAAAACAGGAAGGCAAAATGCCGCAAAAAAGGGAATAA
GGGCGACACGGAAATGTTGAATACTCATACTCTTCCTTTTTCAATATTATTGAAGCATTTATCAGGGTTA
TTGTCTCATGAGCGGATACATATTTGAATGTATTTAGAAAAATAAACAAATAGGGGTTCCGCGCACATTT
CCCCGAAAAGTGCCACCTGACGTCGACGGATCGGGAGATCTCCCGATCCCCTATGGTGCACTCTCAGTAC
AATCTGCTCTGATGCCGCATAGTTAAGCCAGTATCTGCTCCCTGCTTGTGTGTTGGAGGTCGCTGAGTAG
TGCGCGAGCAAAATTTAAGCTACAACAAGGCAAGGCTTGACCGACAATTGCATGAAGAATCTGCTTAGGG
TTAGGCGTTTTGCGCTGCTTCGCGATGTACGGGCCAGATATACGCGTT
Features (pLannotate 1.2.2; 20 found; start..end, strand, type, name):
      1..380     +  enhancer       CMV enhancer: human cytomegalovirus immediate early enhancer
    381..584     +  promoter       CMV promoter: human cytomegalovirus (CMV) immediate early promoter
    580..613     +  LTR            5' LTR (truncated) (fragment): truncated 5' long terminal repeat (LTR) from HIV-1
    629..647     +  promoter       T7 promoter: promoter for bacteriophage T7 RNA polymerase
   3371..4564    +  CDS            Adarb1 (fragment): RED1_RAT - Also known as Red1. Experimental evidence at protein level: Swiss-Prot protein existence level 1. Catalyzes the hydrolytic deamination of adenosine to inosine in double-stranded RNA (dsRNA) referred to as A-to-I RNA editing. This may affect gene expression and function in a number of ways that include mRNA translation by changing codons and hence the amino acid sequence of proteins; pre-mRNA splicing by altering splice site recognition sequences; RNA stability by changing sequences involved in nuclease recognition; genetic stability in the case of RNA virus genomes by changing seque
   4618..4842    +  polyA_signal   bGH poly(A) signal: bovine growth hormone polyadenylation signal
   4846..4867    +  promoter       SV40 promoter (fragment): SV40 enhancer and early promoter
   4888..5316    +  rep_origin     f1 ori (sequence partly withheld): f1 bacteriophage origin of replication; arrow indicates direction of (+) strand synthesis
   5330..5659    +  promoter       SV40 promoter: SV40 enhancer and early promoter
   5726..6517    +  CDS            neo: KKA2_KLEPN - Also known as kan, nptII. Experimental evidence at protein level: Swiss-Prot protein existence level 1. Resistance to kanamycin, neomycin, paromomycin, ribostamycin, butirosin and gentamicin B. From Klebsiella pneumoniae.
   6541..6699    +  CDS            ble (fragment): BLE_KLEPN - Experimental evidence at protein level: Swiss-Prot protein existence level 1. Binding protein with a strong affinity to the bleomycin family of antibiotics. Binds to CL990; an antimitotic-antibiotic compound. From Klebsiella pneumoniae.
   6694..6815    +  polyA_signal   SV40 poly(A) signal: SV40 polyadenylation signal
   6888..6904    -  protein_bind   lac operator: The lac repressor binds to the lac operator to inhibit transcription in E. coli. This inhibition can be relieved by adding lactose or isopropyl-β-D-thiogalactopyranoside (IPTG). lac repressor encoded by lacI
   6912..6942    -  promoter       lac promoter: promoter for the E. coli lac operon
   6957..6978    -  protein_bind   CAP binding site: CAP binding activates transcription in the presence of cAMP. E. coli catabolite activator protein
   6991..7083    -  CDS            lacI (fragment): lac repressor; lacI; The lac repressor binds to the lac operator to inhibit transcription in E. coli. This inhibition can be relieved by adding lactose or isopropyl-β-D-thiogalactopyranoside (IPTG).
   7266..7854    -  rep_origin     ori: high-copy-number ColE1/pMB1/pBR322/pUC origin of replication
   8025..8885    -  CDS            AmpR: β-lactamase; bla; confers resistance to ampicillin, carbenicillin, and related antibiotics
   8886..8990    -  promoter       AmpR promoter: bla
   9049..9101    -  misc_feature   bom (fragment): basis of mobility region from pBR322
