[The description below was written by a language model from this plasmid's Addgene catalogue record and pLannotate feature annotations shown in this document.]
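Description:
pC0096 RESCUE truncation (Cas13 delta 892-1095) is a mammalian expression plasmid of about 9.25 kb built on the pcDNA3.1 backbone. It is propagated in E. coli through a high-copy ColE1/pUC-type origin and selected with ampicillin via the β-lactamase gene. An f1 origin is also present. The backbone carries an SV40 early promoter driving the neomycin/kanamycin phosphotransferase gene with an SV40 polyadenylation signal, which can in principle support G418 selection of transfected mammalian cells. Short annotated fragments, such as the HIV-1 LTR, ble, lacI and bom hits, appear to be backbone remnants or partial matches rather than functional units.

The payload is a single fusion protein expressed from the CMV immediate-early enhancer and promoter and terminated by the bovine growth hormone poly(A) signal. A T7 promoter lies just upstream of the coding region. According to the record, the open reading frame encodes a catalytically inactive RanCas13b lacking residues 892–1095, followed by a MAPK-derived nuclear export signal, a glycine-serine linker, and the RESCUE version of the ADAR2 deaminase domain. The automated feature table annotates only the deaminase portion, by homology to rat Adarb1, whereas the catalogue gives the insert species as human. The roughly 2.7 kb stretch upstream of it, where the Cas13b segment would sit, is left unannotated.

In the RESCUE system, a guide RNA directs the dead Cas13b to a target transcript, and the evolved ADAR2 domain performs programmable cytosine-to-uridine RNA base editing. No guide RNA cassette is annotated on this plasmid, so the guide would presumably be supplied from a separate construct. This C-terminally truncated variant gives a smaller editor, though the record does not state the specific purpose of the truncation.
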