Addgene plasmid #130663: pC0096 RESCUE truncation (Cas13 delta 892-1095)
Purpose: CMV-dCas13b6(delta 892-1095)-mapkNES-GS-RESCUE
Depositing lab: Feng Zhang. Depositing organization: Broad Institute. Publication: A cytosine deaminase for programmable single-base RNA editing. Abudayyeh OO, Gootenberg JS, Franklin B, Koob J, Kellner MJ, Ladha A, Joung J, Kirchgatterer P, Cox DBT, Zhang F. Science. 2019 Jul 11. pii: science.aax7063. doi: 10.1126/science.aax7063. PubMed 31296651.
Backbone
  Vector backbone: pcDNA3.1
  Total vector size (bp): 9252
  Vector type: Mammalian Expression
Growth in bacteria
  Bacterial resistance: Ampicillin, 100 μg/mL
  Growth temperature: 37°C
  Growth strain: DH5alpha
  Copy number: Unknown
Gene/Insert
  Gene/Insert name: dRanCas13b(delta 892-1095)-ADAR2dd
  Species: H. sapiens (human)
Terms and licenses: Academic/Nonprofit Terms; Industry Terms: Not Available to Industry
How to cite: pC0096 RESCUE truncation (Cas13 delta 892-1095) was a gift from Feng Zhang (Addgene plasmid # 130663 ; http://n2t.net/addgene:130663 ; RRID:Addgene_130663)
